Addgene plasmid #146579: pLNHA-C1-HsMago_I
Purpose: Mammalian Expression of HsMago
Depositing lab: Elisa Izaurralde. Publication: An eIF4AIII-containing complex required for mRNA localization and nonsense-mediated mRNA decay. Palacios IM, Gatfield D, St Johnston D, Izaurralde E. Nature. 2004 Feb 19. 427(6976):753-7. 10.1038/nature02351 PubMed 14973490.
Backbone
  Vector backbone: Unknown
  Vector type: Mammalian Expression
Growth in bacteria
  Bacterial resistance: Kanamycin, 50 μg/mL
  Growth temperature: 37°C
  Growth strain: DH5alpha
  Copy number: High Copy
Gene/Insert
  Gene/Insert name: HsMago
  Species: H. sapiens (human)
  Entrez Gene: MAGOH (a.k.a. MAGOH1, MAGOHA)
  Cloning method: Unknown
Terms and licenses: Academic/Nonprofit Terms; Industry Terms: Not Available to Industry
Depositor comments: ORF extracted from NCBI: NM_002370.3. Plasmids from this collection were made available to the research community and donated after the lab closed. Please note that the sequence provided by the depositing laboratory may be theoretical/predicted or based on Sanger sequencing results. There may be discrepancies between sequencing results obtained by Addgene and the depositor sequence. If an Addgene verified sequence is not available, please contact before placing your order to request that our lab fully sequence the plasmid.
How to cite: pLNHA-C1-HsMago_I was a gift from Elisa Izaurralde (Addgene plasmid # 146579 ; http://n2t.net/addgene:146579 ; RRID:Addgene_146579)
