[The description below was written by a language model from this plasmid's Addgene catalogue record and pLannotate feature annotations shown in this document.]
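Description:
pLNHA-C1-HsMago_I is a 4.6 kb mammalian expression plasmid encoding human MAGOH (HsMago), a core component of the exon junction complex that also acts in nonsense-mediated mRNA decay. The catalogue lists the backbone as unknown. The annotated layout nevertheless shows a compact CMV-driven vector with a high-copy ColE1/pUC origin, an f1 origin, and a single NeoR/KanR cassette. That cassette sits behind tandem bacterial (bla) and SV40 early promoters and ends in an HSV TK polyadenylation signal, so the same aminoglycoside phosphotransferase gene gives kanamycin resistance in E. coli and can give G418 resistance in mammalian cells.

The expression unit uses the CMV immediate early enhancer and promoter, followed by a T7 promoter. The coding region begins with a short fragment of the bacteriophage lambda N protein, continues with an HA epitope (annotated as a partial 3xHA match, consistent with a single copy), and then the MAGOH ORF. Residual multiple cloning site sequence and the SV40 poly(A) signal follow. The "LNHA" in the name fits this N-terminal lambdaN-HA tag. The lambda N peptide is commonly used to tether a fusion protein to reporter mRNAs carrying boxB hairpins, while HA allows detection or immunoprecipitation. The record itself states only mammalian expression as the purpose, although the associated work concerns mRNA localization and nonsense-mediated decay.

The short hits to an HIV-1 LTR, SV40 large T antigen, ble and bGH poly(A) are small fragments. They are probably incidental matches or flanking sequence carried along with neighbouring elements, not functional parts. The two feature tables describe the same sequence, offset by 60 nt in their start position.
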