Features (pLannotate 1.2.2; 19 found; start..end, strand, type, name):
      1..304     +  enhancer       CMV enhancer: human cytomegalovirus immediate early enhancer
    305..508     +  promoter       CMV promoter: human cytomegalovirus (CMV) immediate early promoter
    504..537     +  LTR            5' LTR (truncated) (fragment): truncated 5' long terminal repeat (LTR) from HIV-1
    553..571     +  promoter       T7 promoter: promoter for bacteriophage T7 RNA polymerase
    605..670     +  CDS            N (fragment): REGN_LAMBD - Experimental evidence at protein level: Swiss-Prot protein existence level 1. Plays a role as a transcriptional antitermination factor that allows the virus to initiate its lytic phase. Activates expression of the delayed viral early genes by modifying host RNA polymerase (RNAP) into a form that is resistant to termination signals. This antitermination function requires the host NusA protein which serves to stabilize the interaction between antitermination protein N and host RNA polymerase. From Escherichia phage lambda (Bacteriophage lambda).
    695..721     +  CDS            3xHA (fragment): three tandem HA epitope tags
    737..1174    +  CDS            MAGOH: MGN_HUMAN - Also known as MAGOHA. Experimental evidence at protein level: Swiss-Prot protein existence level 1. Required for pre-mRNA splicing as component of the spliceosome (PubMed:11991638). Plays a redundant role with MAGOHB as core component of the exon junction complex (EJC) and in the nonsense- mediated decay (NMD) pathway (PubMed:23917022). The EJC is a dynamic structure consisting of core proteins and several peripheral nuclear and cytoplasmic associated factors that join the complex only transiently either during EJC assembly or during subsequent mRNA metabolism. The EJC marks the po
   1178..1214    +  misc_feature   MCS (fragment): multiple cloning site
   1231..1315    +  CDS            large T antigen (fragment): large T antigen from SV40 (simian virus 40)
   1338..1459    +  polyA_signal   SV40 poly(A) signal: SV40 polyadenylation signal
   1493..1921    -  rep_origin     f1 ori (sequence partly withheld): f1 bacteriophage origin of replication; arrow indicates direction of (+) strand synthesis
   1948..2052    +  promoter       AmpR promoter: bla
   2054..2411    +  promoter       SV40 promoter: SV40 enhancer and early promoter
   2446..3240    +  CDS            NeoR/KanR: aminoglycoside phosphotransferase from Tn5; aph(3')-II (or nptII); confers resistance to neomycin, kanamycin, and G418 (Geneticin®)
   3261..3413    +  CDS            ble (fragment): BLE_KLEPN - Experimental evidence at protein level: Swiss-Prot protein existence level 1. Binding protein with a strong affinity to the bleomycin family of antibiotics. Binds to CL990; an antimitotic-antibiotic compound. From Klebsiella pneumoniae.
   3472..3519    +  polyA_signal   HSV TK poly(A) signal: herpes simplex virus thymidine kinase polyadenylation signal (Cole and Stacy, 1985)
   3610..3626    -  polyA_signal   bGH poly(A) signal (fragment): bovine growth hormone polyadenylation signal
   3848..4436    +  rep_origin     ori: high-copy-number ColE1/pMB1/pBR322/pUC origin of replication
   4551..4610    +  enhancer       CMV enhancer (fragment): human cytomegalovirus immediate early enhancer
>Addgene plasmid #146579 | pLNHA-C1-HsMago_I | addgene full sequence | sequence record 453671 | Addgene NGS Result
CGTTACATAACTTACGGTAAATGGCCCGCCTGGCTGACCGCCCAACGACCCCCGCCCATTGACGTCAATA
ATGACGTATGTTCCCATAGTAACGCCAATAGGGACTTTCCATTGACGTCAATGGGTGGAGTATTTACGGT
AAACTGCCCACTTGGCAGTACATCAAGTGTATCATATGCCAAGTACGCCCCCTATTGACGTCAATGACGG
TAAATGGCCCGCCTGGCATTATGCCCAGTACATGACCTTATGGGACTTTCCTACTTGGCAGTACATCTAC
GTATTAGTCATCGCTATTACCATGGTGATGCGGTTTTGGCAGTACATCAATGGGCGTGGATAGCGGTTTG
ACTCACGGGGATTTCCAAGTCTCCACCCCATTGACGTCAATGGGAGTTTGTTTTGGCACCAAAATCAACG
GGACTTTCCAAAATGTCGTAACAACTCCGCCCCATTGACGCAAATGGGCGGTAGGCGTGTACGGTGGGAG
GTCTATATAAGCAGAGCTCTCTGGCTAACTAGAGAACCCACTGCTTACTGGCTTATCGAAATTAATACGA
CTCACTATAGGGAGACCCAAGCTCTAGCGCTACCGGTCGCCACCATGGACGCACAAACACGACGACGTGA
GCGTCGCGCTGAGAAACAAGCTCAATGGAAAGCTGCAAACGGTGGATCTCCTCCACATATGGCTTACCCA
TACGATGTTCCAGATTACGCTCCTCCATCTCGAGCTATGGAGAGTGACTTTTATCTGCGTTACTACGTGG
GGCACAAGGGCAAGTTCGGCCACGAGTTCCTGGAGTTTGAGTTTCGACCGGACGGGAAGTTAAGATATGC
CAACAACAGCAATTACAAGAATGATGTCATGATCAGAAAAGAGGCTTATGTACATAAAAGCGTGATGGAG
GAACTGAAGAGAATAATTGACGACAGTGAAATTACCAAAGAGGATGATGCATTGTGGCCTCCTCCTGACC
GAGTGGGCCGGCAGGAGCTTGAAATCGTCATTGGAGATGAACACATTTCTTTTACAACATCAAAAATTGG
TTCCCTTATTGATGTCAATCAATCCAAGGATCCAGAAGGCTTACGAGTATTTTATTATCTTGTCCAGGAC
CTGAAGTGTTTGGTCTTCAGTCTTATTGGATTACACTTCAAGATTAAACCAATCTAGGAATTCTGCAGTC
GACGGTACCGCGGGCCCGGGATCCACCGGATCTAGATAACTGATCATAATCAGCCATACCACATTTGTAG
AGGTTTTACTTGCTTTAAAAAACCTCCCACACCTCCCCCTGAACCTGAAACATAAAATGAATGCAATTGT
TGTTGTTAACTTGTTTATTGCAGCTTATAATGGTTACAAATAAAGCAATAGCATCACAAATTTCACAAAT
AAAGCATTTTTTTCACTGCATTCTAGTTGTGGTTTGTCCAAACTCATCAATGTATCTTAACGCGTAAATT
GTAAGCGTTAATATTTTGTTAAAATTCGCGTTAAATTTTTGTTAAATCAGCTCATTTTTTAACCAATAGG
CCGAAATCGGCAAAATCCCTTATAAATCAAAAGAATAGACCGAGATAGGGT
[37 nt withheld, positions 1592-1628]
AAAGAACGTGGACTCCAACGTCAAAGG
[49 nt withheld, positions 1656-1704]
T
[91 nt withheld, positions 1706-1796]
G
[124 nt withheld, positions 1798-1921]
CAGGTGGCACTTTTCGGGGAAATGTGCGCGGAACCCCTATTTGTTTATTTTTCTAAATACATTCAAATAT
GTATCCGCTCATGAGACAATAACCCTGATAAATGCTTCAATAATATTGAAAAAGGAAGAGTCCTGAGGCG
GAAAGAACCAGCTGTGGAATGTGTGTCAGTTAGGGTGTGGAAAGTCCCCAGGCTCCCCAGCAGGCAGAAG
TATGCAAAGCATGCATCTCAATTAGTCAGCAACCAGGTGTGGAAAGTCCCCAGGCTCCCCAGCAGGCAGA
AGTATGCAAAGCATGCATCTCAATTAGTCAGCAACCATAGTCCCGCCCCTAACTCCGCCCATCCCGCCCC
TAACTCCGCCCAGTTCCGCCCATTCTCCGCCCCATGGCTGACTAATTTTTTTTATTTATGCAGAGGCCGA
GGCCGCCTCGGCCTCTGAGCTATTCCAGAAGTAGTGAGGAGGCTTTTTTGGAGGCCTAGGCTTTTGCAAA
GATCGATCAAGAGACAGGATGAGGATCGTTTCGCATGATTGAACAAGATGGATTGCACGCAGGTTCTCCG
GCCGCTTGGGTGGAGAGGCTATTCGGCTATGACTGGGCACAACAGACAATCGGCTGCTCTGATGCCGCCG
TGTTCCGGCTGTCAGCGCAGGGGCGCCCGGTTCTTTTTGTCAAGACCGACCTGTCCGGTGCCCTGAATGA
ACTGCAAGACGAGGCAGCGCGGCTATCGTGGCTGGCCACGACGGGCGTTCCTTGCGCAGCTGTGCTCGAC
GTTGTCACTGAAGCGGGAAGGGACTGGCTGCTATTGGGCGAAGTGCCGGGGCAGGATCTCCTGTCATCTC
ACCTTGCTCCTGCCGAGAAAGTATCCATCATGGCTGATGCAATGCGGCGGCTGCATACGCTTGATCCGGC
TACCTGCCCATTCGACCACCAAGCGAAACATCGCATCGAGCGAGCACGTACTCGGATGGAAGCCGGTCTT
GTCGATCAGGATGATCTGGACGAAGAGCATCAGGGGCTCGCGCCAGCCGAACTGTTCGCCAGGCTCAAGG
CGAGCATGCCCGACGGCGAGGATCTCGTCGTGACCCATGGCGATGCCTGCTTGCCGAATATCATGGTGGA
AAATGGCCGCTTTTCTGGATTCATCGACTGTGGCCGGCTGGGTGTGGCGGACCGCTATCAGGACATAGCG
TTGGCTACCCGTGATATTGCTGAAGAGCTTGGCGGCGAATGGGCTGACCGCTTCCTCGTGCTTTACGGTA
TCGCCGCTCCCGATTCGCAGCGCATCGCCTTCTATCGCCTTCTTGACGAGTTCTTCTGAGCGGGACTCTG
GGGTTCGAAATGACCGACCAAGCGACGCCCAACCTGCCATCACGAGATTTCGATTCCACCGCCGCCTTCT
ATGAAAGGTTGGGCTTCGGAATCGTTTTCCGGGACGCCGGCTGGATGATCCTCCAGCGCGGGGATCTCAT
GCTGGAGTTCTTCGCCCACCCTAGGGGGAGGCTAACTGAAACACGGAAGGAGACAATACCGGAAGGAACC
CGCGCTATGACGGCAATAAAAAGACAGAATAAAACGCACGGTGTTGGGTCGTTTGTTCATAAACGCGGGG
TTCGGTCCCAGGGCTGGCACTCTGTCGATACCCCACCGAGACCCCATTGGGGCCAATACGCCCGCGTTTC
TTCCTTTTCCCCACCCCACCCCCCAAGTTCGGGTGAAGGCCCAGGGCTCGCAGCCAACGTCGGGGCGGCA
GGCCCTGCCATAGCCTCAGGTTACTCATATATACTTTAGATTGATTTAAAACTTCATTTTTAATTTAAAA
GGATCTAGGTGAAGATCCTTTTTGATAATCTCATGACCAAAATCCCTTAACGTGAGTTTTCGTTCCACTG
AGCGTCAGACCCCGTAGAAAAGATCAAAGGATCTTCTTGAGATCCTTTTTTTCTGCGCGTAATCTGCTGC
TTGCAAACAAAAAAACCACCGCTACCAGCGGTGGTTTGTTTGCCGGATCAAGAGCTACCAACTCTTTTTC
CGAAGGTAACTGGCTTCAGCAGAGCGCAGATACCAAATACTGTTCTTCTAGTGTAGCCGTAGTTAGGCCA
CCACTTCAAGAACTCTGTAGCACCGCCTACATACCTCGCTCTGCTAATCCTGTTACCAGTGGCTGCTGCC
AGTGGCGATAAGTCGTGTCTTACCGGGTTGGACTCAAGACGATAGTTACCGGATAAGGCGCAGCGGTCGG
GCTGAACGGGGGGTTCGTGCACACAGCCCAGCTTGGAGCGAACGACCTACACCGAACTGAGATACCTACA
GCGTGAGCTATGAGAAAGCGCCACGCTTCCCGAAGGGAGAAAGGCGGACAGGTATCCGGTAAGCGGCAGG
GTCGGAACAGGAGAGCGCACGAGGGAGCTTCCAGGGGGAAACGCCTGGTATCTTTATAGTCCTGTCGGGT
TTCGCCACCTCTGACTTGAGCGTCGATTTTTGTGATGCTCGTCAGGGGGGCGGAGCCTATGGAAAAACGC
CAGCAACGCGGCCTTTTTACGGTTCCTGGCCTTTTGCTGGCCTTTTGCTCACATGTTCTTTCCTGCGTTA
TCCCCTGATTCTGTGGATAACCGTATTACCGCCATGCATTAGTTATTAATAGTAATCAATTACGGGGTCA
TTAGTTCATAGCCCATATATGGAGTTCCG
