Features (pLannotate 1.2.2; 18 found; start..end, strand, type, name):
     61..364     +  enhancer       CMV enhancer: human cytomegalovirus immediate early enhancer
    365..568     +  promoter       CMV promoter: human cytomegalovirus (CMV) immediate early promoter
    564..597     +  LTR            5' LTR (truncated) (fragment): truncated 5' long terminal repeat (LTR) from HIV-1
    613..631     +  promoter       T7 promoter: promoter for bacteriophage T7 RNA polymerase
    665..730     +  CDS            N (fragment): REGN_LAMBD - Experimental evidence at protein level: Swiss-Prot protein existence level 1. Plays a role as a transcriptional antitermination factor that allows the virus to initiate its lytic phase. Activates expression of the delayed viral early genes by modifying host RNA polymerase (RNAP) into a form that is resistant to termination signals. This antitermination function requires the host NusA protein which serves to stabilize the interaction between antitermination protein N and host RNA polymerase. From Escherichia phage lambda (Bacteriophage lambda).
    755..781     +  CDS            3xHA (fragment): three tandem HA epitope tags
    797..1234    +  CDS            MAGOH: MGN_HUMAN - Also known as MAGOHA. Experimental evidence at protein level: Swiss-Prot protein existence level 1. Required for pre-mRNA splicing as component of the spliceosome (PubMed:11991638). Plays a redundant role with MAGOHB as core component of the exon junction complex (EJC) and in the nonsense- mediated decay (NMD) pathway (PubMed:23917022). The EJC is a dynamic structure consisting of core proteins and several peripheral nuclear and cytoplasmic associated factors that join the complex only transiently either during EJC assembly or during subsequent mRNA metabolism. The EJC marks the po
   1238..1274    +  misc_feature   MCS (fragment): multiple cloning site
   1291..1375    +  CDS            large T antigen (fragment): large T antigen from SV40 (simian virus 40)
   1398..1519    +  polyA_signal   SV40 poly(A) signal: SV40 polyadenylation signal
   1553..1981    -  rep_origin     f1 ori (sequence partly withheld): f1 bacteriophage origin of replication; arrow indicates direction of (+) strand synthesis
   2008..2112    +  promoter       AmpR promoter: bla
   2114..2471    +  promoter       SV40 promoter: SV40 enhancer and early promoter
   2506..3300    +  CDS            NeoR/KanR: aminoglycoside phosphotransferase from Tn5; aph(3')-II (or nptII); confers resistance to neomycin, kanamycin, and G418 (Geneticin®)
   3321..3473    +  CDS            ble (fragment): BLE_KLEPN - Experimental evidence at protein level: Swiss-Prot protein existence level 1. Binding protein with a strong affinity to the bleomycin family of antibiotics. Binds to CL990; an antimitotic-antibiotic compound. From Klebsiella pneumoniae.
   3532..3579    +  polyA_signal   HSV TK poly(A) signal: herpes simplex virus thymidine kinase polyadenylation signal (Cole and Stacy, 1985)
   3670..3686    -  polyA_signal   bGH poly(A) signal (fragment): bovine growth hormone polyadenylation signal
   3908..4496    +  rep_origin     ori: high-copy-number ColE1/pMB1/pBR322/pUC origin of replication
>Addgene plasmid #146579 | pLNHA-C1-HsMago_I | analyzer sequence | sequence record 289025
TAGTTATTAATAGTAATCAATTACGGGGTCATTAGTTCATAGCCCATATATGGAGTTCCGCGTTACATAA
CTTACGGTAAATGGCCCGCCTGGCTGACCGCCCAACGACCCCCGCCCATTGACGTCAATAATGACGTATG
TTCCCATAGTAACGCCAATAGGGACTTTCCATTGACGTCAATGGGTGGAGTATTTACGGTAAACTGCCCA
CTTGGCAGTACATCAAGTGTATCATATGCCAAGTACGCCCCCTATTGACGTCAATGACGGTAAATGGCCC
GCCTGGCATTATGCCCAGTACATGACCTTATGGGACTTTCCTACTTGGCAGTACATCTACGTATTAGTCA
TCGCTATTACCATGGTGATGCGGTTTTGGCAGTACATCAATGGGCGTGGATAGCGGTTTGACTCACGGGG
ATTTCCAAGTCTCCACCCCATTGACGTCAATGGGAGTTTGTTTTGGCACCAAAATCAACGGGACTTTCCA
AAATGTCGTAACAACTCCGCCCCATTGACGCAAATGGGCGGTAGGCGTGTACGGTGGGAGGTCTATATAA
GCAGAGCTCTCTGGCTAACTAGAGAACCCACTGCTTACTGGCTTATCGAAATTAATACGACTCACTATAG
GGAGACCCAAGCTCTAGCGCTACCGGTCGCCACCATGGACGCACAAACACGACGACGTGAGCGTCGCGCT
GAGAAACAAGCTCAATGGAAAGCTGCAAACGGTGGATCTCCTCCACATATGGCTTACCCATACGATGTTC
CAGATTACGCTCCTCCATCTCGAGCTATGGAGAGTGACTTTTATCTGCGTTACTACGTGGGGCACAAGGG
CAAGTTCGGCCACGAGTTCCTGGAGTTTGAGTTTCGACCGGACGGGAAGTTAAGATATGCCAACAACAGC
AATTACAAGAATGATGTCATGATCAGAAAAGAGGCTTATGTACATAAAAGCGTGATGGAGGAACTGAAGA
GAATAATTGACGACAGTGAAATTACCAAAGAGGATGATGCATTGTGGCCTCCTCCTGACCGAGTGGGCCG
GCAGGAGCTTGAAATCGTCATTGGAGATGAACACATTTCTTTTACAACATCAAAAATTGGTTCCCTTATT
GATGTCAATCAATCCAAGGATCCAGAAGGCTTACGAGTATTTTATTATCTTGTCCAGGACCTGAAGTGTT
TGGTCTTCAGTCTTATTGGATTACACTTCAAGATTAAACCAATCTAGGAATTCTGCAGTCGACGGTACCG
CGGGCCCGGGATCCACCGGATCTAGATAACTGATCATAATCAGCCATACCACATTTGTAGAGGTTTTACT
TGCTTTAAAAAACCTCCCACACCTCCCCCTGAACCTGAAACATAAAATGAATGCAATTGTTGTTGTTAAC
TTGTTTATTGCAGCTTATAATGGTTACAAATAAAGCAATAGCATCACAAATTTCACAAATAAAGCATTTT
TTTCACTGCATTCTAGTTGTGGTTTGTCCAAACTCATCAATGTATCTTAACGCGTAAATTGTAAGCGTTA
ATATTTTGTTAAAATTCGCGTTAAATTTTTGTTAAATCAGCTCATTTTTTAACCAATAGGCCGAAATCGG
CAAAATCCCTTATAAATCAAAAGAATAGACCGAGATAGGGT
[37 nt withheld, positions 1652-1688]
AAAGAACGTGGACTCCAACGTCAAAGG
[49 nt withheld, positions 1716-1764]
T
[91 nt withheld, positions 1766-1856]
G
[124 nt withheld, positions 1858-1981]
CAGGTGGCACTTTTCGGGGAAATGTGCGCGGAACCCCTATTTGTTTATTTTTCTAAATACATTCAAATAT
GTATCCGCTCATGAGACAATAACCCTGATAAATGCTTCAATAATATTGAAAAAGGAAGAGTCCTGAGGCG
GAAAGAACCAGCTGTGGAATGTGTGTCAGTTAGGGTGTGGAAAGTCCCCAGGCTCCCCAGCAGGCAGAAG
TATGCAAAGCATGCATCTCAATTAGTCAGCAACCAGGTGTGGAAAGTCCCCAGGCTCCCCAGCAGGCAGA
AGTATGCAAAGCATGCATCTCAATTAGTCAGCAACCATAGTCCCGCCCCTAACTCCGCCCATCCCGCCCC
TAACTCCGCCCAGTTCCGCCCATTCTCCGCCCCATGGCTGACTAATTTTTTTTATTTATGCAGAGGCCGA
GGCCGCCTCGGCCTCTGAGCTATTCCAGAAGTAGTGAGGAGGCTTTTTTGGAGGCCTAGGCTTTTGCAAA
GATCGATCAAGAGACAGGATGAGGATCGTTTCGCATGATTGAACAAGATGGATTGCACGCAGGTTCTCCG
GCCGCTTGGGTGGAGAGGCTATTCGGCTATGACTGGGCACAACAGACAATCGGCTGCTCTGATGCCGCCG
TGTTCCGGCTGTCAGCGCAGGGGCGCCCGGTTCTTTTTGTCAAGACCGACCTGTCCGGTGCCCTGAATGA
ACTGCAAGACGAGGCAGCGCGGCTATCGTGGCTGGCCACGACGGGCGTTCCTTGCGCAGCTGTGCTCGAC
GTTGTCACTGAAGCGGGAAGGGACTGGCTGCTATTGGGCGAAGTGCCGGGGCAGGATCTCCTGTCATCTC
ACCTTGCTCCTGCCGAGAAAGTATCCATCATGGCTGATGCAATGCGGCGGCTGCATACGCTTGATCCGGC
TACCTGCCCATTCGACCACCAAGCGAAACATCGCATCGAGCGAGCACGTACTCGGATGGAAGCCGGTCTT
GTCGATCAGGATGATCTGGACGAAGAGCATCAGGGGCTCGCGCCAGCCGAACTGTTCGCCAGGCTCAAGG
CGAGCATGCCCGACGGCGAGGATCTCGTCGTGACCCATGGCGATGCCTGCTTGCCGAATATCATGGTGGA
AAATGGCCGCTTTTCTGGATTCATCGACTGTGGCCGGCTGGGTGTGGCGGACCGCTATCAGGACATAGCG
TTGGCTACCCGTGATATTGCTGAAGAGCTTGGCGGCGAATGGGCTGACCGCTTCCTCGTGCTTTACGGTA
TCGCCGCTCCCGATTCGCAGCGCATCGCCTTCTATCGCCTTCTTGACGAGTTCTTCTGAGCGGGACTCTG
GGGTTCGAAATGACCGACCAAGCGACGCCCAACCTGCCATCACGAGATTTCGATTCCACCGCCGCCTTCT
ATGAAAGGTTGGGCTTCGGAATCGTTTTCCGGGACGCCGGCTGGATGATCCTCCAGCGCGGGGATCTCAT
GCTGGAGTTCTTCGCCCACCCTAGGGGGAGGCTAACTGAAACACGGAAGGAGACAATACCGGAAGGAACC
CGCGCTATGACGGCAATAAAAAGACAGAATAAAACGCACGGTGTTGGGTCGTTTGTTCATAAACGCGGGG
TTCGGTCCCAGGGCTGGCACTCTGTCGATACCCCACCGAGACCCCATTGGGGCCAATACGCCCGCGTTTC
TTCCTTTTCCCCACCCCACCCCCCAAGTTCGGGTGAAGGCCCAGGGCTCGCAGCCAACGTCGGGGCGGCA
GGCCCTGCCATAGCCTCAGGTTACTCATATATACTTTAGATTGATTTAAAACTTCATTTTTAATTTAAAA
GGATCTAGGTGAAGATCCTTTTTGATAATCTCATGACCAAAATCCCTTAACGTGAGTTTTCGTTCCACTG
AGCGTCAGACCCCGTAGAAAAGATCAAAGGATCTTCTTGAGATCCTTTTTTTCTGCGCGTAATCTGCTGC
TTGCAAACAAAAAAACCACCGCTACCAGCGGTGGTTTGTTTGCCGGATCAAGAGCTACCAACTCTTTTTC
CGAAGGTAACTGGCTTCAGCAGAGCGCAGATACCAAATACTGTCCTTCTAGTGTAGCCGTAGTTAGGCCA
CCACTTCAAGAACTCTGTAGCACCGCCTACATACCTCGCTCTGCTAATCCTGTTACCAGTGGCTGCTGCC
AGTGGCGATAAGTCGTGTCTTACCGGGTTGGACTCAAGACGATAGTTACCGGATAAGGCGCAGCGGTCGG
GCTGAACGGGGGGTTCGTGCACACAGCCCAGCTTGGAGCGAACGACCTACACCGAACTGAGATACCTACA
GCGTGAGCTATGAGAAAGCGCCACGCTTCCCGAAGGGAGAAAGGCGGACAGGTATCCGGTAAGCGGCAGG
GTCGGAACAGGAGAGCGCACGAGGGAGCTTCCAGGGGGAAACGCCTGGTATCTTTATAGTCCTGTCGGGT
TTCGCCACCTCTGACTTGAGCGTCGATTTTTGTGATGCTCGTCAGGGGGGCGGAGCCTATGGAAAAACGC
CAGCAACGCGGCCTTTTTACGGTTCCTGGCCTTTTGCTGGCCTTTTGCTCACATGTTCTTTCCTGCGTTA
TCCCCTGATTCTGTGGATAACCGTATTACCGCCATGCAT
